>Addgene plasmid #49702 | pVRa41_491 | depositor full sequence | sequence record 74494 | pVRa41_491 sequence 6329 bps
ATGACCGTTGCAGAAACCATTTTTGAAACCCGTCGTCGTGCAATGACCGGTCTGGCATATCGTATGCTGG
GTAGCCGTGCCGAAGCCGAAGATGTTGTTCAGGATGCATGGCTGCGTTGGCGTGGTGTTGATGTTAGCGA
AGTTCAAGAACCGGCAGCATTTCTGAGCCGTGTTGTTACCCGTCTGGCACTGGATCGTCTGAAAAGCGCA
CGTGCCCGTCGTGAAGTTTATGTTGGTGAATGGCTGCCGGAACCGGTTGTTGATCCGGATTTTGATGCAG
GTCGTGATGCAGATCTGAGCGTTGCATTTCTGCTGGCCCTGGAACGCCTGACACCGCTGGAACGTGCAGC
CTTTCTGCTGCATGATGTTTTTGATACCCCGTTTGCAGAAATTGCAGCAACCCTGGGTCGTAGCGAAACC
GCATGTCGTCGTCTGGCAAGCCGTGCACGTGAACATGTGCGTCGTGATCGTCCGCGTCATCAGCCGAGCG
TTGATCAAGAACGTCGTCTGACCGCAGCATTTTTTGAAGCAGTTATGACCGGTGATGAAGCAGCACTGCG
TGATCTGCTGGCACAGGATGTTGTTATGCATGCAGATGGTGGTGGTCTGGCCAGCGCAAATCTGAATCCG
GTTCGTGGCCTGGCAAAAGCAGTTGCACTGATTCTGGGTGTTCGTCGTAAATGGCCTCCGCCTAGCGCAA
CCGTTGTTCGCCTGGCACGTGTTAATGGTCAGCCTGGTTTTGTTCTGGCAGTTGATGGTAGCGTTTTTCA
GACCGTTGGTCTGGAAGTGGATGCCGGTCGTATTGTTGCAGTTTATACCGTTCGTAATCCGGAAAAACTG
GCACATCTGGACCCGCAGGCACTGGGTCTGGGTTAAGGATCCAAGCTTGCGGCCGCACTCGAGCACCACC
ACCACCACCACTGAGATCCGGCTGCTAACAAAGCCCGAAAGGAAGCTGAGTTGGCTGCTGCCACCGCTGA
GCAATAACTAGCATAACCCCTTGGGGCCTCTAAACGGGTCTTGAGGGGTTTTTTGCTGAAAGGAGGAACT
ATATCCGGATTGGCGAATGGG
[124 nt withheld, positions 1072-1195]
C
[91 nt withheld, positions 1197-1287]
A
[49 nt withheld, positions 1289-1337]
CCTTTGACGTTGGAGTCCACGTTCTTT
[37 nt withheld, positions 1365-1401]
ACCCTATCTCGGTCTATTCTTTTGATTTATAAGGGATTTTGCCGATTTCGGCCTATTGGTTAAAAAATGA
GCTGATTTAACAAAAATTTAACGCGAATTTTAACAAAATATTAACGTTTACAATTTCAGGTGGCACTTTT
CGGGGAAATGTGCGCGGAACCCCTATTTGTTTATTTTTCTAAATACATTCAAATATGTATCCGCTCATGA
GACAATAACCCTGATAAATGCTTCAATAATATTGAAAAAGGAAGAGTATGAGTATTCAACATTTCCGTGT
CGCCCTTATTCCCTTTTTTGCGGCATTTTGCCTTCCTGTTTTTGCTCACCCAGAAACGCTGGTGAAAGTA
AAAGATGCTGAAGATCAGTTGGGTGCACGAGTGGGTTACATCGAACTGGATCTCAACAGCGGTAAGATCC
TTGAGAGTTTTCGCCCCGAAGAACGTTTTCCAATGATGAGCACTTTTAAAGTTCTGCTATGTGGCGCGGT
ATTATCCCGTATTGACGCCGGGCAAGAGCAACTCGGTCGCCGCATACACTATTCTCAGAATGACTTGGTT
GAGTACTCACCAGTCACAGAAAAGCATCTTACGGATGGCATGACAGTAAGAGAATTATGCAGTGCTGCCA
TAACCATGAGTGATAACACTGCGGCCAACTTACTTCTGACAACGATCGGAGGACCGAAGGAGCTAACCGC
TTTTTTGCACAACATGGGGGATCATGTAACTCGCCTTGATCGTTGGGAACCGGAGCTGAATGAAGCCATA
CCAAACGACGAGCGTGACACCACGATGCCTGCAGCAATGGCAACAACGTTGCGCAAACTATTAACTGGCG
AACTACTTACTCTAGCTTCCCGGCAACAATTAATAGACTGGATGGAGGCGGATAAAGTTGCAGGACCACT
TCTGCGCTCGGCCCTTCCGGCTGGCTGGTTTATTGCTGATAAATCTGGAGCCGGTGAGCGTGGGTCTCGC
GGTATCATTGCAGCACTGGGGCCAGATGGTAAGCCCTCCCGTATCGTAGTTATCTACACGACGGGGAGTC
AGGCAACTATGGATGAACGAAATAGACAGATCGCTGAGATAGGTGCCTCACTGATTAAGCATTGGTAACT
GTCAGACCAAGTTTACTCATATATACTTTAGATTGATTTAAAACTTCATTTTTAATTTAAAAGGATCTAG
GTGAAGATCCTTTTTGATAATCTCATGACCAAAATCCCTTAACGTGAGTTTTCGTTCCACTGAGCGTCAG
ACCCCGTAGAAAAGATCAAAGGATCTTCTTGAGATCCTTTTTTTCTGCGCGTAATCTGCTGCTTGCAAAC
AAAAAAACCACCGCTACCAGCGGTGGTTTGTTTGCCGGATCAAGAGCTACCAACTCTTTTTCCGAAGGTA
ACTGGCTTCAGCAGAGCGCAGATACCAAATACTGTCCTTCTAGTGTAGCCGTAGTTAGGCCACCACTTCA
AGAACTCTGTAGCACCGCCTACATACCTCGCTCTGCTAATCCTGTTACCAGTGGCTGCTGCCAGTGGCGA
TAAGTCGTGTCTTACCGGGTTGGACTCAAGACGATAGTTACCGGATAAGGCGCAGCGGTCGGGCTGAACG
GGGGGTTCGTGCACACAGCCCAGCTTGGAGCGAACGACCTACACCGAACTGAGATACCTACAGCGTGAGC
TATGAGAAAGCGCCACGCTTCCCGAAGGGAGAAAGGCGGACAGGTATCCGGTAAGCGGCAGGGTCGGAAC
AGGAGAGCGCACGAGGGAGCTTCCAGGGGGAAACGCCTGGTATCTTTATAGTCCTGTCGGGTTTCGCCAC
CTCTGACTTGAGCGTCGATTTTTGTGATGCTCGTCAGGGGGGCGGAGCCTATGGAAAAACGCCAGCAACG
CGGCCTTTTTACGGTTCCTGGCCTTTTGCTGGCCTTTTGCTCACATGTTCTTTCCTGCGTTATCCCCTGA
TTCTGTGGATAACCGTATTACCGCCTTTGAGTGAGCTGATACCGCTCGCCGCAGCCGAACGACCGAGCGC
AGCGAGTCAGTGAGCGAGGAAGCGGAAGAGCGCCTGATGCGGTATTTTCTCCTTACGCATCTGTGCGGTA
TTTCACACCGCATATATGGTGCACTCTCAGTACAATCTGCTCTGATGCCGCATAGTTAAGCCAGTATACA
CTCCGCTATCGCTACGTGACTGGGTCATGGCTGCGCCCCGACACCCGCCAACACCCGCTGACGCGCCCTG
ACGGGCTTGTCTGCTCCCGGCATCCGCTTACAGACAAGCTGTGACCGTCTCCGGGAGCTGCATGTGTCAG
AGGTTTTCACCGTCATCACCGAAACGCGCGAGGCAGCTGCGGTAAAGCTCATCAGCGTGGTCGTGAAGCG
ATTCACAGATGTCTGCCTGTTCATCCGCGTCCAGCTCGTTGAGTTTCTCCAGAAGCGTTAATGTCTGGCT
TCTGATAAAGCGGGCCATGTTAAGGGCGGTTTTTTCCTGTTTGGTCACTGATGCCTCCGTGTAAGGGGGA
TTTCTGTTCATGGGGGTAATGATACCGATGAAACGAGAGAGGATGCTCACGATACGGGTTACTGATGATG
AACATGCCCGGTTACTGGAACGTTGTGAGGGTAAACAACTGGCGGTATGGATGCGGCGGGACCAGAGAAA
AATCACTCAGGGTCAATGCCAGCGCTTCGTTAATACAGATGTAGGTGTTCCACAGGGTAGCCAGCAGCAT
CCTGCGATGCAGATCCGGAACATAATGGTGCAGGGCGCTGACTTCCGCGTTTCCAGACTTTACGAAACAC
GGAAACCGAAGACCATTCATGTTGTTGCTCAGGTCGCAGACGTTTTGCAGCAGCAGTCGCTTCACGTTCG
CTCGCGTATCGGTGATTCATTCTGCTAACCAGTAAGGCAACCCCGCCAGCCTAGCCGGGTCCTCAACGAC
AGGAGCACGATCATGCGCACCCGTGGGGCCGCCATGCCGGCGATAATGGCCTGCTTCTCGCCGAAACGTT
TGGTGGCGGGACCAGTGACGAAGGCTTGAGCGAGGGCGTGCAAGATTCCGAATACCGCAAGCGACAGGCC
GATCATCGTCGCGCTCCAGCGAAAGCGGTCCTCGCCGAAAATGACCCAGAGCGCTGCCGGCACCTGTCCT
ACGAGTTGCATGATAAAGAAGACAGTCATAAGTGCGGCGACGATAGTCATGCCCCGCGCCCACCGGAAGG
AGCTGACTGGGTTGAAGGCTCTCAAGGGCATCGGTCGAGATCCCGGTGCCTAATGAGTGAGCTAACTTAC
ATTAATTGCGTTGCGCTCACTGCCCGCTTTCCAGTCGGGAAACCTGTCGTGCCAGCTGCATTAATGAATC
GGCCAACGCGCGGGGAGAGGCGGTTTGCGTATTGGGCGCCAGGGTGGTTTTTCTTTTCACCAGTGAGACG
GGCAACAGCTGATTGCCCTTCACCGCCTGGCCCTGAGAGAGTTGCAGCAAGCGGTCCACGCTGGTTTGCC
CCAGCAGGCGAAAATCCTGTTTGATGGTGGTTAACGGCGGGATATAACATGAGCTGTCTTCGGTATCGTC
GTATCCCACTACCGAGATATCCGCACCAACGCGCAGCCCGGACTCGGTAATGGCGCGCATTGCGCCCAGC
GCCATCTGATCGTTGGCAACCAGCATCGCAGTGGGAACGATGCCCTCATTCAGCATTTGCATGGTTTGTT
GAAAACCGGACATGGCACTCCAGTCGCCTTCCCGTTCCGCTATCGGCTGAATTTGATTGCGAGTGAGATA
TTTATGCCAGCCAGCCAGACGCAGACGCGCCGAGACAGAACTTAATGGGCCCGCTAACAGCGCGATTTGC
TGGTGACCCAATGCGACCAGATGCTCCACGCCCAGTCGCGTACCGTCTTCATGGGAGAAAATAATACTGT
TGATGGGTGTCTGGTCAGAGACATCAAGAAATAACGCCGGAACATTAGTGCAGGCAGCTTCCACAGCAAT
GGCATCCTGGTCATCCAGCGGATAGTTAATGATCAGCCCACTGACGCGTTGCGCGAGAAGATTGTGCACC
GCCGCTTTACAGGCTTCGACGCCGCTTCGTTCTACCATCGACACCACCACGCTGGCACCCAGTTGATCGG
CGCGAGATTTAATCGCCGCGACAATTTGCGACGGCGCGTGCAGGGCCAGACTGGAGGTGGCAACGCCAAT
CAGCAACGACTGTTTGCCCGCCAGTTGTTGTGCCACGCGGTTGGGAATGTAATTCAGCTCCGCCATCGCC
GCTTCCACTTTTTCCCGCGTTTTCGCAGAAACGTGGCTGGCCTGGTTCACCACGCGGGAAACGGTCTGAT
AAGAGACACCGGCATACTCTGCGACATCGTATAACGTTACTGGTTTCACATTCACCACCCTGAATTGACT
CTCTTCCGGGCGCTATCATGCCATACCGCGAAAGGTTTTGCGCCATTCGATGGTGTCCGGGATCTCGACG
CTCTCCCTTATGCGACTCCTGCATTAGGAAGCAGCCCAGTAGTAGGTTGAGGCCGTTGAGCACCGCCGCC
GCAAGGAATGGTGCATGCAAGGAGATGGCGCCCAACAGTCCCCCGGCCACGGGGCCTGCCACCATACCCA
CGCCGAAACAAGCGCTCATGAGCCCGAAGTGGCGAGCCCGATCTTCCCCATCGGTGATGTCGGCGATATA
GGCGCCAGCAACCGCACCTGTGGCGCCGGTGATGCCGGCCACGATGCGTCCGGCGTAGAGGATCGAGATC
TCGATCCCGCGAAATTAATACGACTCACTATAGGGGAATTGTGAGCGGATAACAATTCCCCTCTAGAAAT
AATTTTGTTTAACTTTAAGAAGGAGATATACCATGGGCAGCAGCCATCATCATCATCATCACAGCAGCGG
CCTGGAAGTTCTGTTCCAGGGGCCCCAT
Features (pLannotate 1.2.2; 19 found; start..end, strand, type, name):
    904..921     +  CDS            9xHis (fragment): 9xHis affinity tag
    931..980     +  CDS            SET1 (fragment): solubility-enhancement tag derived from T7 phage gene 10B
    988..1035    +  terminator     T7 terminator: transcription terminator for bacteriophage T7 RNA polymerase
   1072..1527    +  rep_origin     f1 ori (sequence partly withheld): f1 bacteriophage origin of replication; arrow indicates direction of (+) strand synthesis
   1554..1658    +  promoter       AmpR promoter: bla
   1659..2519    +  CDS            AmpR: β-lactamase; bla; confers resistance to ampicillin, carbenicillin, and related antibiotics
   2690..3278    +  rep_origin     ori: high-copy-number ColE1/pMB1/pBR322/pUC origin of replication
   3464..3606    -  misc_feature   bom: basis of mobility region from pBR322
   3708..3899    -  CDS            rop: Rop protein, which maintains plasmids at low copy number; rop
   3916..4296    +  CDS            YPB1_ECOLX: Protein predicted: Swiss-Prot protein existence level 4. From Escherichia coli.
   4368..4659    -  CDS            TcR (fragment): tetracycline efflux protein; tet; confers resistance to tetracycline
   4674..4695    -  protein_bind   CAP binding site: CAP binding activates transcription in the presence of cAMP. E. coli catabolite activator protein
   4708..5790    -  CDS            lacI: lac repressor; lacI; The lac repressor binds to the lac operator to inhibit transcription in E. coli. This inhibition can be relieved by adding lactose or isopropyl-β-D-thiogalactopyranoside (IPTG).
   5791..5868    -  promoter       lacI promoter: lacI
   5876..6155    -  CDS            TcR (fragment): tetracycline efflux protein; tet; confers resistance to tetracycline
   6177..6195    +  promoter       T7 promoter: promoter for bacteriophage T7 RNA polymerase
   6196..6220    +  protein_bind   lac operator: The lac repressor binds to the lac operator to inhibit transcription in E. coli. This inhibition can be relieved by adding lactose or isopropyl-β-D-thiogalactopyranoside (IPTG). lac repressor encoded by lacI
   6235..6257    +  RBS            RBS: efficient ribosome binding site from bacteriophage T7 gene 10 (Olins and Rangwala, 1989)
   6276..6292    +  CDS            capTEV™ (fragment): composite tag for in vivo biotinylation, TEV protease cleavage, and 6xHis tagging
