[The description below was written by a language model from this plasmid's Addgene catalogue record and pLannotate feature annotations shown in this document.]
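Description:
pVRa41_491 is a bacterial expression plasmid on the pVRa backbone, built for synthetic biology work in E. coli. It carries a pBR322-type origin together with the bom mobility region and the rop gene, which keeps copy number low, in line with the catalogue's "low copy" designation. Selection is by ampicillin through the bla gene (AmpR) and its own promoter. An f1 phage origin is also present, and short tetracycline-resistance fragments flanking the lacI region appear to be non-functional remnants of the pBR322 lineage. The overall layout resembles a pET-style vector.

The insert is ECF41_491, which by its name and the associated study is an extracytoplasmic function (ECF) sigma factor from Caulobacter crescentus CB15, codon optimized for E. coli and cloned between NdeI and HindIII sites that remain intact. Expression is driven by a T7 promoter fused to a lac operator, followed by the T7 gene 10 ribosome binding site. A plasmid-borne lacI gene supplies repressor, so transcription requires T7 RNA polymerase and is inducible with IPTG. A T7 terminator closes the unit. According to the catalogue, the backbone adds an N-terminal His6 tag with a PreScission protease cleavage site. The short "capTEV" fragment annotated just after the RBS probably corresponds to this His tag. The automated feature table does not annotate the ECF41_491 coding sequence itself, and it also flags a His-tag fragment and a short T7 gene 10-derived fragment downstream of the cloning region. The record does not say whether these are translated.

The plasmid belongs to a collection used to map crosstalk among sigma factors, anti-sigmas and their promoters and to design orthogonal genetic switches. Here it provides controlled expression of one sigma factor.
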