Addgene plasmid #49702: pVRa41_491
Depositing lab: Christopher Voigt. Depositing organization: University of California, San Francisco (UCSF). Publication: Design of orthogonal genetic switches based on a crosstalk map of sigmas, anti-sigmas, and promoters. Rhodius VA, Segall-Shapiro TH, Sharon BD, Ghodasara A, Orlova E, Tabakh H, Burkhardt DH, Clancy K, Peterson TC, Gross CA, Voigt CA. Mol Syst Biol. 2013 Oct 29;9:702. doi: 10.1038/msb.2013.58. PubMed 24169405.
Backbone
  Vector backbone: pVRa
  Vector type: Bacterial Expression, Synthetic Biology
Growth in bacteria
  Bacterial resistance: Ampicillin, 100 μg/mL
  Growth temperature: 37°C
  Growth strain: DH10B
  Copy number: Low Copy
Gene/Insert
  Gene/Insert name: ECF41_491
  Species: Caulobacter crescentus CB15
  Mutation: Codon optimized for E.coli
  Promoter: pT7-lacO
  Tag / fusion protein: His6-PreScission (N terminal on backbone)
  Cloning method: Restriction Enzyme; 5′ cloning site NdeI (not destroyed); 3′ cloning site HindIII (not destroyed)
  Sequencing primers: 5′ CGATATAGGCGCCAGCAAC; 3′ CAGCAGCCAACTCAGCTTC
Terms and licenses: Academic/Nonprofit Terms; Industry Terms: Not Available to Industry
How to cite: pVRa41_491 was a gift from Christopher Voigt (Addgene plasmid # 49702 ; http://n2t.net/addgene:49702 ; RRID:Addgene_49702)
