>Addgene plasmid #49702 | pVRa41_491 | depositor partial sequence | sequence record 74082 | ECF gene
ATGACCGTTGCAGAAACCATTTTTGAAACCCGTCGTCGTGCAATGACCGGTCTGGCATATCGTATGCTGG
GTAGCCGTGCCGAAGCCGAAGATGTTGTTCAGGATGCATGGCTGCGTTGGCGTGGTGTTGATGTTAGCGA
AGTTCAAGAACCGGCAGCATTTCTGAGCCGTGTTGTTACCCGTCTGGCACTGGATCGTCTGAAAAGCGCA
CGTGCCCGTCGTGAAGTTTATGTTGGTGAATGGCTGCCGGAACCGGTTGTTGATCCGGATTTTGATGCAG
GTCGTGATGCAGATCTGAGCGTTGCATTTCTGCTGGCCCTGGAACGCCTGACACCGCTGGAACGTGCAGC
CTTTCTGCTGCATGATGTTTTTGATACCCCGTTTGCAGAAATTGCAGCAACCCTGGGTCGTAGCGAAACC
GCATGTCGTCGTCTGGCAAGCCGTGCACGTGAACATGTGCGTCGTGATCGTCCGCGTCATCAGCCGAGCG
TTGATCAAGAACGTCGTCTGACCGCAGCATTTTTTGAAGCAGTTATGACCGGTGATGAAGCAGCACTGCG
TGATCTGCTGGCACAGGATGTTGTTATGCATGCAGATGGTGGTGGTCTGGCCAGCGCAAATCTGAATCCG
GTTCGTGGCCTGGCAAAAGCAGTTGCACTGATTCTGGGTGTTCGTCGTAAATGGCCTCCGCCTAGCGCAA
CCGTTGTTCGCCTGGCACGTGTTAATGGTCAGCCTGGTTTTGTTCTGGCAGTTGATGGTAGCGTTTTTCA
GACCGTTGGTCTGGAAGTGGATGCCGGTCGTATTGTTGCAGTTTATACCGTTCGTAATCCGGAAAAACTG
GCACATCTGGACCCGCAGGCACTGGGTCTGGGTTAA
