>Addgene plasmid #49702 | pVRa41_491 | depositor partial sequence | sequence record 74083 | pVRa backbone
GGATCCAAGCTTGCGGCCGCACTCGAGCACCACCACCACCACCACTGAGATCCGGCTGCTAACAAAGCCC
GAAAGGAAGCTGAGTTGGCTGCTGCCACCGCTGAGCAATAACTAGCATAACCCCTTGGGGCCTCTAAACG
GGTCTTGAGGGGTTTTTTGCTGAAAGGAGGAACTATATCCGGATTGGCGAATGGG
[124 nt withheld, positions 196-319]
C
[91 nt withheld, positions 321-411]
A
[49 nt withheld, positions 413-461]
CCTTTGACGTTGGAGTCCACGTTCTTT
[37 nt withheld, positions 489-525]
ACCCTATCTCGGTCTATTCTTTTGATTTATAAGGGATTTTGCCGATTTCGGCCTATTGGTTAAAAAATGA
GCTGATTTAACAAAAATTTAACGCGAATTTTAACAAAATATTAACGTTTACAATTTCAGGTGGCACTTTT
CGGGGAAATGTGCGCGGAACCCCTATTTGTTTATTTTTCTAAATACATTCAAATATGTATCCGCTCATGA
GACAATAACCCTGATAAATGCTTCAATAATATTGAAAAAGGAAGAGTATGAGTATTCAACATTTCCGTGT
CGCCCTTATTCCCTTTTTTGCGGCATTTTGCCTTCCTGTTTTTGCTCACCCAGAAACGCTGGTGAAAGTA
AAAGATGCTGAAGATCAGTTGGGTGCACGAGTGGGTTACATCGAACTGGATCTCAACAGCGGTAAGATCC
TTGAGAGTTTTCGCCCCGAAGAACGTTTTCCAATGATGAGCACTTTTAAAGTTCTGCTATGTGGCGCGGT
ATTATCCCGTATTGACGCCGGGCAAGAGCAACTCGGTCGCCGCATACACTATTCTCAGAATGACTTGGTT
GAGTACTCACCAGTCACAGAAAAGCATCTTACGGATGGCATGACAGTAAGAGAATTATGCAGTGCTGCCA
TAACCATGAGTGATAACACTGCGGCCAACTTACTTCTGACAACGATCGGAGGACCGAAGGAGCTAACCGC
TTTTTTGCACAACATGGGGGATCATGTAACTCGCCTTGATCGTTGGGAACCGGAGCTGAATGAAGCCATA
CCAAACGACGAGCGTGACACCACGATGCCTGCAGCAATGGCAACAACGTTGCGCAAACTATTAACTGGCG
AACTACTTACTCTAGCTTCCCGGCAACAATTAATAGACTGGATGGAGGCGGATAAAGTTGCAGGACCACT
TCTGCGCTCGGCCCTTCCGGCTGGCTGGTTTATTGCTGATAAATCTGGAGCCGGTGAGCGTGGGTCTCGC
GGTATCATTGCAGCACTGGGGCCAGATGGTAAGCCCTCCCGTATCGTAGTTATCTACACGACGGGGAGTC
AGGCAACTATGGATGAACGAAATAGACAGATCGCTGAGATAGGTGCCTCACTGATTAAGCATTGGTAACT
GTCAGACCAAGTTTACTCATATATACTTTAGATTGATTTAAAACTTCATTTTTAATTTAAAAGGATCTAG
GTGAAGATCCTTTTTGATAATCTCATGACCAAAATCCCTTAACGTGAGTTTTCGTTCCACTGAGCGTCAG
ACCCCGTAGAAAAGATCAAAGGATCTTCTTGAGATCCTTTTTTTCTGCGCGTAATCTGCTGCTTGCAAAC
AAAAAAACCACCGCTACCAGCGGTGGTTTGTTTGCCGGATCAAGAGCTACCAACTCTTTTTCCGAAGGTA
ACTGGCTTCAGCAGAGCGCAGATACCAAATACTGTCCTTCTAGTGTAGCCGTAGTTAGGCCACCACTTCA
AGAACTCTGTAGCACCGCCTACATACCTCGCTCTGCTAATCCTGTTACCAGTGGCTGCTGCCAGTGGCGA
TAAGTCGTGTCTTACCGGGTTGGACTCAAGACGATAGTTACCGGATAAGGCGCAGCGGTCGGGCTGAACG
GGGGGTTCGTGCACACAGCCCAGCTTGGAGCGAACGACCTACACCGAACTGAGATACCTACAGCGTGAGC
TATGAGAAAGCGCCACGCTTCCCGAAGGGAGAAAGGCGGACAGGTATCCGGTAAGCGGCAGGGTCGGAAC
AGGAGAGCGCACGAGGGAGCTTCCAGGGGGAAACGCCTGGTATCTTTATAGTCCTGTCGGGTTTCGCCAC
CTCTGACTTGAGCGTCGATTTTTGTGATGCTCGTCAGGGGGGCGGAGCCTATGGAAAAACGCCAGCAACG
CGGCCTTTTTACGGTTCCTGGCCTTTTGCTGGCCTTTTGCTCACATGTTCTTTCCTGCGTTATCCCCTGA
TTCTGTGGATAACCGTATTACCGCCTTTGAGTGAGCTGATACCGCTCGCCGCAGCCGAACGACCGAGCGC
AGCGAGTCAGTGAGCGAGGAAGCGGAAGAGCGCCTGATGCGGTATTTTCTCCTTACGCATCTGTGCGGTA
TTTCACACCGCATATATGGTGCACTCTCAGTACAATCTGCTCTGATGCCGCATAGTTAAGCCAGTATACA
CTCCGCTATCGCTACGTGACTGGGTCATGGCTGCGCCCCGACACCCGCCAACACCCGCTGACGCGCCCTG
ACGGGCTTGTCTGCTCCCGGCATCCGCTTACAGACAAGCTGTGACCGTCTCCGGGAGCTGCATGTGTCAG
AGGTTTTCACCGTCATCACCGAAACGCGCGAGGCAGCTGCGGTAAAGCTCATCAGCGTGGTCGTGAAGCG
ATTCACAGATGTCTGCCTGTTCATCCGCGTCCAGCTCGTTGAGTTTCTCCAGAAGCGTTAATGTCTGGCT
TCTGATAAAGCGGGCCATGTTAAGGGCGGTTTTTTCCTGTTTGGTCACTGATGCCTCCGTGTAAGGGGGA
TTTCTGTTCATGGGGGTAATGATACCGATGAAACGAGAGAGGATGCTCACGATACGGGTTACTGATGATG
AACATGCCCGGTTACTGGAACGTTGTGAGGGTAAACAACTGGCGGTATGGATGCGGCGGGACCAGAGAAA
AATCACTCAGGGTCAATGCCAGCGCTTCGTTAATACAGATGTAGGTGTTCCACAGGGTAGCCAGCAGCAT
CCTGCGATGCAGATCCGGAACATAATGGTGCAGGGCGCTGACTTCCGCGTTTCCAGACTTTACGAAACAC
GGAAACCGAAGACCATTCATGTTGTTGCTCAGGTCGCAGACGTTTTGCAGCAGCAGTCGCTTCACGTTCG
CTCGCGTATCGGTGATTCATTCTGCTAACCAGTAAGGCAACCCCGCCAGCCTAGCCGGGTCCTCAACGAC
AGGAGCACGATCATGCGCACCCGTGGGGCCGCCATGCCGGCGATAATGGCCTGCTTCTCGCCGAAACGTT
TGGTGGCGGGACCAGTGACGAAGGCTTGAGCGAGGGCGTGCAAGATTCCGAATACCGCAAGCGACAGGCC
GATCATCGTCGCGCTCCAGCGAAAGCGGTCCTCGCCGAAAATGACCCAGAGCGCTGCCGGCACCTGTCCT
ACGAGTTGCATGATAAAGAAGACAGTCATAAGTGCGGCGACGATAGTCATGCCCCGCGCCCACCGGAAGG
AGCTGACTGGGTTGAAGGCTCTCAAGGGCATCGGTCGAGATCCCGGTGCCTAATGAGTGAGCTAACTTAC
ATTAATTGCGTTGCGCTCACTGCCCGCTTTCCAGTCGGGAAACCTGTCGTGCCAGCTGCATTAATGAATC
GGCCAACGCGCGGGGAGAGGCGGTTTGCGTATTGGGCGCCAGGGTGGTTTTTCTTTTCACCAGTGAGACG
GGCAACAGCTGATTGCCCTTCACCGCCTGGCCCTGAGAGAGTTGCAGCAAGCGGTCCACGCTGGTTTGCC
CCAGCAGGCGAAAATCCTGTTTGATGGTGGTTAACGGCGGGATATAACATGAGCTGTCTTCGGTATCGTC
GTATCCCACTACCGAGATATCCGCACCAACGCGCAGCCCGGACTCGGTAATGGCGCGCATTGCGCCCAGC
GCCATCTGATCGTTGGCAACCAGCATCGCAGTGGGAACGATGCCCTCATTCAGCATTTGCATGGTTTGTT
GAAAACCGGACATGGCACTCCAGTCGCCTTCCCGTTCCGCTATCGGCTGAATTTGATTGCGAGTGAGATA
TTTATGCCAGCCAGCCAGACGCAGACGCGCCGAGACAGAACTTAATGGGCCCGCTAACAGCGCGATTTGC
TGGTGACCCAATGCGACCAGATGCTCCACGCCCAGTCGCGTACCGTCTTCATGGGAGAAAATAATACTGT
TGATGGGTGTCTGGTCAGAGACATCAAGAAATAACGCCGGAACATTAGTGCAGGCAGCTTCCACAGCAAT
GGCATCCTGGTCATCCAGCGGATAGTTAATGATCAGCCCACTGACGCGTTGCGCGAGAAGATTGTGCACC
GCCGCTTTACAGGCTTCGACGCCGCTTCGTTCTACCATCGACACCACCACGCTGGCACCCAGTTGATCGG
CGCGAGATTTAATCGCCGCGACAATTTGCGACGGCGCGTGCAGGGCCAGACTGGAGGTGGCAACGCCAAT
CAGCAACGACTGTTTGCCCGCCAGTTGTTGTGCCACGCGGTTGGGAATGTAATTCAGCTCCGCCATCGCC
GCTTCCACTTTTTCCCGCGTTTTCGCAGAAACGTGGCTGGCCTGGTTCACCACGCGGGAAACGGTCTGAT
AAGAGACACCGGCATACTCTGCGACATCGTATAACGTTACTGGTTTCACATTCACCACCCTGAATTGACT
CTCTTCCGGGCGCTATCATGCCATACCGCGAAAGGTTTTGCGCCATTCGATGGTGTCCGGGATCTCGACG
CTCTCCCTTATGCGACTCCTGCATTAGGAAGCAGCCCAGTAGTAGGTTGAGGCCGTTGAGCACCGCCGCC
GCAAGGAATGGTGCATGCAAGGAGATGGCGCCCAACAGTCCCCCGGCCACGGGGCCTGCCACCATACCCA
CGCCGAAACAAGCGCTCATGAGCCCGAAGTGGCGAGCCCGATCTTCCCCATCGGTGATGTCGGCGATATA
GGCGCCAGCAACCGCACCTGTGGCGCCGGTGATGCCGGCCACGATGCGTCCGGCGTAGAGGATCGAGATC
TCGATCCCGCGAAATTAATACGACTCACTATAGGGGAATTGTGAGCGGATAACAATTCCCCTCTAGAAAT
AATTTTGTTTAACTTTAAGAAGGAGATATACCATGGGCAGCAGCCATCATCATCATCATCACAGCAGCGG
CCTGGAAGTTCTGTTCCAGGGGCCCCAT
