>Addgene plasmid #49702 | pVRa41_491 | addgene partial sequence | sequence record 77289 | pBRrevBam 5'-GGTGATGTCGGCGATATAGG-3'
CGGTGATGCCGGCCACGATGCGTCCGGCGTAGAGGATCGAGATCTCGATCCCGCGAAATTAATACGACTC
ACTATAGGGGAATTGTGAGCGGATAACAATTCCCCTCTAGAAATAATTTTGTTTAACTTTAAGAAGGAGA
TATACCATGGGCAGCAGCCATCATCATCATCATCACAGCAGCGGCCTGGAAGTTCTGTTCCAGGGGCCCC
ATATGACCGTTGCAGAAACCATTTTTGAAACCCGTCGTCGTGCAATGACCGGTCTGGCATATCGTATGCT
GGGTAGCCGTGCCGAAGCCGAAGATGTTGTTCAGGATGCATGGCTGCGTTGGCGTGGTGTTGATGTTAGC
GAAGTTCAAGAACCGGCAGCATTTCTGAGCCGTGTTGTTACCCGTCTGGCACTGGATCGTCTGAAAAGCG
CACGTGCCCGTCGTGAAGTTTATGTTGGTGAATGGCTGCCGGAACCGGTTGTTGATCCGGATTTTGATGC
AGGTCGTGATGCAGATCTGAGCGTTGCATTTCTGCTGGCCCTGGAACGCCTGACACCGCTGGAACGTGCA
GCCTTTCTGCTGCATGATGTTTTTGATACCCCGTTTGCAGAAATTGCAGCAACCCTGGGTCGTAGCGAAA
CCGCATGTCGTCGTCTGGCAAGCCGTGCACGTGAACATGTGCGTCGTGATCGTCCGCGTCATCAGCCGAG
CGTTGATCAAGAACGTCGTCTGACCGCAGCATTTTTTGAAGCAGTTATGACCGGTGATGAAGCAGCACTG
CGTGATCTGCTGGCACAGGATGTTGTTATGCATGCAGATGGTGGTGGTCTGGCCAGCGCAAATCTGAATC
CGGTTCGTGGCCTGGCAAAAGCAGTTGCACTGATTCTGGGTGTTCGTCGTAAATGGCCTCCGCCTAGCGC
AACCGTTGTTCGCCTGGCACGTGTTAATGGTCAGCCTGGTTTGT
